Addgene plasmid #201120: pLV[Exp]-Puro-EF-1α>TurboRFP(ns):T2A:{H2B-RFP}
Purpose: RFP expression in cells under EF-1α promoter; Histone-bound, nuclear
Depositing lab: Ori Bar-Nur. Depositing organization: ETH Zurich (Swiss Federal Institute of Technology). Publication: Exclusive generation of rat spermatozoa in sterile mice utilizing blastocyst complementation with pluripotent stem cells. Zvick J, Tarnowska-Sengul M, Ghosh A, Bundschuh N, Gjonlleshaj P, Hinte LC, Trautmann CL, Noe F, Qabrati X, Domenig SA, Kim I, Hennek T, von Meyenn F, Bar-Nur O. Stem Cell Reports. 2022 Sep 13;17(9):1942-1958. doi: 10.1016/j.stemcr.2022.07.005. Epub 2022 Aug 4. PubMed 35931077.
Backbone
  Vector backbone: N/A
  Vector type: Lentiviral
  Selectable markers: Puromycin
Growth in bacteria
  Bacterial resistance: Ampicillin, 100 μg/mL
  Growth temperature: 37°C
  Growth strain: NEB Stable
  Copy number: High Copy
Gene/Insert
  Gene/Insert name: TurboRFP; H2B-RFP
  Species: M. musculus (mouse); Entacmaea quadricolor
  Mutation: No
  Cloning method: Unknown
  Sequencing primers: 5′ Unknown
Terms and licenses: Academic/Nonprofit Terms; Industry Terms: Not Available to Industry
Depositor comments: Plasmid generated by VectorBuilder, ID: VB181022-1108dhs.
How to cite: pLV[Exp]-Puro-EF-1α>TurboRFP(ns):T2A:{H2B-RFP} was a gift from Ori Bar-Nur (Addgene plasmid # 201120 ; http://n2t.net/addgene:201120 ; RRID:Addgene_201120)
