[The description below was written by a language model from this plasmid's Addgene catalogue record and pLannotate feature annotations shown in this document.]
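Description:
pLV[Exp]-Puro-EF-1α>TurboRFP(ns):T2A:{H2B-RFP} is a 10.3 kb third-generation-style, self-inactivating HIV-1 lentiviral expression vector built commercially by Gateway-type assembly, as shown by the attB4, attB1 and attB2 sites flanking the promoter and coding modules; the record names no specific backbone. It is maintained in E. coli through a high-copy ColE1/pUC origin with ampicillin resistance. It also carries an f1 origin, an SV40 origin, and residual lac, T7 and T3 cloning elements outside the viral region. An RSV promoter fused to a truncated 5' LTR drives transcription of the viral genome in packaging cells. The Ψ packaging signal, RRE and cPPT/CTS support encapsidation, Rev-dependent export and nuclear import. The ΔU3 3' LTR leaves the integrated provirus without LTR promoter activity.

The payload is a single open reading frame transcribed from the human EF-1α promoter with its intron A. TurboRFP, derived from Entacmaea quadricolor and lacking a stop codon ("ns"), is joined through a T2A ribosome-skipping peptide to a histone H2B fused to a red fluorescent protein annotated as mRFP1. Transduced cells should therefore produce free TurboRFP along with a chromatin-bound, nuclear red signal. The catalogue lists mouse among the insert species, whereas the automated annotation matches the H2B segment to human H2B; the record does not resolve this. A WPRE downstream enhances transcript expression, and a separate mouse PGK promoter drives puromycin N-acetyltransferase for selection of transduced cells. The stated purpose is constitutive, histone-bound nuclear RFP labelling of cells. The associated publication concerns blastocyst complementation with pluripotent stem cells, where stable fluorescent marking could plausibly help track donor-derived cells, though the record does not state this use.
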