Features (pLannotate 1.2.2; 35 found; start..end, strand, type, name):
      3..229     +  promoter       RSV promoter: Rous sarcoma virus enhancer/promoter
    230..410     +  LTR            5' LTR (truncated): truncated 5' long terminal repeat (LTR) from HIV-1
    457..582     +  misc_feature   HIV-1 Ψ: packaging signal of human immunodeficiency virus type 1
    566..929     +  CDS            HIV-1 gag (fragment): gag protein from human immunodeficiency virus 1; gag
   1075..1308    +  misc_feature   RRE: The Rev response element (RRE) of HIV-1 allows for Rev-dependent mRNA export from the nucleus to the cytoplasm.
   1685..1785    +  CDS            Rev (fragment): human immunodeficiency virus 1 (HIV-1) Rev protein; rev; enhances nuclear export of unspliced and incompletely spliced viral mRNAs
   1803..1920    +  misc_feature   cPPT/CTS: central polypurine tract and central termination sequence of HIV-1
   1938..1958    +  protein_bind   attB4: mutant version of attB; core recombination site for the Gateway® BP reaction BP Clonase™
   1978..2189    +  promoter       EF-1α core promoter: core promoter for human elongation factor EF-1α
   2190..2299    +  intron         EF-1α intron A (fragment): intron upstream of the start codon of human EF-1α
   2925..3128    +  intron         EF-1α intron A: truncated intron upstream of the start codon of human EF-1α
   3137..3161    +  protein_bind   attB1: mutant version of attB; recombination site for the Gateway® BP reaction BP Clonase™
   3168..3860    +  CDS            TurboRFP: TurboRFP is a basic (constitutively fluorescent) orange fluorescent protein published in 2007, derived from Entacmaea quadricolor. It has low acid sensitivity.
   3870..3923    +  CDS            T2A: 2A peptide from Thosea asigna virus capsid protein Eukaryotic ribosomes fail to insert a peptide bond between the Gly and Pro residues, yielding separate polypeptides.
   3924..4301    +  CDS            H2B: human histone H2B; HIST1H2BJ
   4320..4997    +  CDS            mRFP1: monomeric derivative of DsRed (Campbell et al., 2002) mammalian codon-optimized
   4998..5022    -  protein_bind   attB2: mutant version of attB; recombination site for the Gateway® BP reaction BP Clonase™
   5040..5628    +  misc_feature   WPRE: woodchuck hepatitis virus posttranscriptional regulatory element
   5659..6158    +  promoter       PGK promoter: mouse phosphoglycerate kinase 1 promoter
   6175..6774    +  CDS            PuroR: puromycin N-acetyltransferase; pac from Streptomyces alboniger; confers resistance to puromycin
   6764..6844    +  CDS            nef (fragment): NEF_HV1Z2 - Experimental evidence at protein level: Swiss-Prot protein existence level 1. Extracellular Nef protein targets CD4(+) T-lymphocytes for apoptosis by interacting with CXCR4 surface receptors. From Human immunodeficiency virus type 1 group M subtype D (isolate Z2/CDC-Z34) (HIV-1).
   6846..7079    +  LTR            3' LTR (ΔU3): self-inactivating 3' long terminal repeat (LTR) from HIV-1
   7151..7272    +  polyA_signal   SV40 poly(A) signal: SV40 polyadenylation signal
   7312..7447    +  rep_origin     SV40 ori: SV40 origin of replication
   7468..7486    -  promoter       T7 promoter: promoter for bacteriophage T7 RNA polymerase
   7494..7649    +  CDS            lacZα (fragment): LacZα fragment of β-galactosidase; lacZ fragment
   7654..8082    +  rep_origin     f1 ori (sequence partly withheld): f1 bacteriophage origin of replication; arrow indicates direction of (+) strand synthesis
   8135..8239    +  promoter       AmpR promoter: bla
   8240..9100    +  CDS            AmpR: β-lactamase; bla; confers resistance to ampicillin, carbenicillin, and related antibiotics
   9271..9859    +  rep_origin     ori: high-copy-number ColE1/pMB1/pBR322/pUC origin of replication
  10042..10134   +  CDS            lacI (fragment): lac repressor; lacI; The lac repressor binds to the lac operator to inhibit transcription in E. coli. This inhibition can be relieved by adding lactose or isopropyl-β-D-thiogalactopyranoside (IPTG).
  10147..10168   +  protein_bind   CAP binding site: CAP binding activates transcription in the presence of cAMP. E. coli catabolite activator protein
  10183..10213   +  promoter       lac promoter: promoter for the E. coli lac operon
  10221..10237   +  protein_bind   lac operator: The lac repressor binds to the lac operator to inhibit transcription in E. coli. This inhibition can be relieved by adding lactose or isopropyl-β-D-thiogalactopyranoside (IPTG). lac repressor encoded by lacI
  10282..10300   +  promoter       T3 promoter: promoter for bacteriophage T3 RNA polymerase
>Addgene plasmid #201120 | pLV[Exp]-Puro-EF-1α>TurboRFP(ns):T2A:{H2B-RFP} | addgene full sequence | sequence record 394653 | Addgene NGS Result
AATGTAGTCTTATGCAATACTCTTGTAGTCTTGCAACATGGTAACGATGAGTTAGCAACATGCCTTACAA
GGAGAGAAAAAGCACCGTGCATGCCGATTGGTGGAAGTAAGGTGGTACGATCGTGCCTTATTAGGAAGGC
AACAGACGGGTCTGACATGGATTGGACGAACCACTGAATTGCCGCATTGCAGAGATATTGTATTTAAGTG
CCTAGCTCGATACATAAACGGGTCTCTCTGGTTAGACCAGATCTGAGCCTGGGAGCTCTCTGGCTAACTA
GGGAACCCACTGCTTAAGCCTCAATAAAGCTTGCCTTGAGTGCTTCAAGTAGTGTGTGCCCGTCTGTTGT
GTGACTCTGGTAACTAGAGATCCCTCAGACCCTTTTAGTCAGTGTGGAAAATCTCTAGCAGTGGCGCCCG
AACAGGGACTTGAAAGCGAAAGGGAAACCAGAGGAGCTCTCTCGACGCAGGACTCGGCTTGCTGAAGCGC
GCACGGCAAGAGGCGAGGGGCGGCGACTGGTGAGTACGCCAAAAATTTTGACTAGCGGAGGCTAGAAGGA
GAGAGATGGGTGCGAGAGCGTCAGTATTAAGCGGGGGAGAATTAGATCGCGATGGGAAAAAATTCGGTTA
AGGCCAGGGGGAAAGAAAAAATATAAATTAAAACATATAGTATGGGCAAGCAGGGAGCTAGAACGATTCG
CAGTTAATCCTGGCCTGTTAGAAACATCAGAAGGCTGTAGACAAATACTGGGACAGCTACAACCATCCCT
TCAGACAGGATCAGAAGAACTTAGATCATTATATAATACAGTAGCAACCCTCTATTGTGTGCATCAAAGG
ATAGAGATAAAAGACACCAAGGAAGCTTTAGACAAGATAGAGGAAGAGCAAAACAAAAGTAAGACCACCG
CACAGCAAGCGGCCGCTGATCTTCAGACCTGGAGGAGGAGATATGAGGGACAATTGGAGAAGTGAATTAT
ATAAATATAAAGTAGTAAAAATTGAACCATTAGGAGTAGCACCCACCAAGGCAAAGAGAAGAGTGGTGCA
GAGAGAAAAAAGAGCAGTGGGAATAGGAGCTTTGTTCCTTGGGTTCTTGGGAGCAGCAGGAAGCACTATG
GGCGCAGCGTCAATGACGCTGACGGTACAGGCCAGACAATTATTGTCTGGTATAGTGCAGCAGCAGAACA
ATTTGCTGAGGGCTATTGAGGCGCAACAGCATCTGTTGCAACTCACAGTCTGGGGCATCAAGCAGCTCCA
GGCAAGAATCCTGGCTGTGGAAAGATACCTAAAGGATCAACAGCTCCTGGGGATTTGGGGTTGCTCTGGA
AAACTCATTTGCACCACTGCTGTGCCTTGGAATGCTAGTTGGAGTAATAAATCTCTGGAACAGATTTGGA
ATCACACGACCTGGATGGAGTGGGACAGAGAAATTAACAATTACACAAGCTTAATACACTCCTTAATTGA
AGAATCGCAAAACCAGCAAGAAAAGAATGAACAAGAATTATTGGAATTAGATAAATGGGCAAGTTTGTGG
AATTGGTTTAACATAACAAATTGGCTGTGGTATATAAAATTATTCATAATGATAGTAGGAGGCTTGGTAG
GTTTAAGAATAGTTTTTGCTGTACTTTCTATAGTGAATAGAGTTAGGCAGGGATATTCACCATTATCGTT
TCAGACCCACCTCCCAACCCCGAGGGGACCCGACAGGCCCGAAGGAATAGAAGAAGAAGGTGGAGAGAGA
GACAGAGACAGATCCATTCGATTAGTGAACGGATCTCGACGGTATCGCTAGCTTTTAAAAGAAAAGGGGG
GATTGGGGGGTACAGTGCAGGGGAAAGAATAGTAGACATAATAGCAACAGACATACAAACTAAAGAATTA
CAAAAACAAATTACAAAAATTCAAAATTTTACTAGTGATTATCGGATCAACTTTGTATAGAAAAGTTGGG
CTCCGGTGCCCGTCAGTGGGCAGAGCGCACATCGCCCACAGTCCCCGAGAAGTTGGGGGGAGGGGTCGGC
AATTGAACCGGTGCCTAGAGAAGGTGGCGCGGGGTAAACTGGGAAAGTGATGTCGTGTACTGGCTCCGCC
TTTTTCCCGAGGGTGGGGGAGAACCGTATATAAGTGCAGTAGTCGCCGTGAACGTTCTTTTTCGCAACGG
GTTTGCCGCCAGAACACAGGTAAGTGCCGTGTGTGGTTCCCGCGGGCCTGGCCTCTTTACGGGTTATGGC
CCTTGCGTGCCTTGAATTACTTCCACCTGGCTGCAGTACGTGATTCTTGATCCCGAGCTTCGGGTTGGAA
GTGGGTGGGAGAGTTCGAGGCCTTGCGCTTAAGGAGCCCCTTCGCCTCGTGCTTGAGTTGAGGCCTGGCC
TGGGCGCTGGGGCCGCCGCGTGCGAATCTGGTGGCACCTTCGCGCCTGTCTCGCTGCTTTCGATAAGTCT
CTAGCCATTTAAAATTTTTGATGACCTGCTGCGACGCTTTTTTTCTGGCAAGATAGTCTTGTAAATGCGG
GCCAAGATCTGCACACTGGTATTTCGGTTTTTGGGGCCGCGGGCGGCGACGGGGCCCGTGCGTCCCAGCG
CACATGTTCGGCGAGGCGGGGCCTGCGAGCGCGGCCACCGAGAATCGGACGGGGGTAGTCTCAAGCTGGC
CGGCCTGCTCTGGTGCCTGGTCTCGCGCCGCCGTGTATCGCCCCGCCCTGGGCGGCAAGGCTGGCCCGGT
CGGCACCAGTTGCGTGAGCGGAAAGATGGCCGCTTCCCGGCCCTGCTGCAGGGAGCTCAAAATGGAGGAC
GCGGCGCTCGGGAGAGCGGGCGGGTGAGTCACCCACACAAAGGAAAAGGGCCTTTCCGTCCTCAGCCGTC
GCTTCATGTGACTCCACGGAGTACCGGGCGCCGTCCAGGCACCTCGATTAGTTCTCGAGCTTTTGGAGTA
CGTCGTCTTTAGGTTGGGGGGAGGGGTTTTATGCGATGGAGTTTCCCCACACTGAGTGGGTGGAGACTGA
AGTTAGGCCAGCTTGGCACTTGATGTAATTCTCCTTGGAATTTGCCCTTTTTGAGTTTGGATCTTGGTTC
ATTCTCAAGCCTCAGACAGTGGTTCAAAGTTTTTTTCTTCCATTTCAGGTGTCGTGACAAGTTTGTACAA
AAAAGCAGGCTGCCACCATGAGCGAGCTGATCAAGGAGAACATGCACATGAAGCTGTACATGGAGGGCAC
CGTGAACAACCACCACTTCAAGTGCACATCCGAGGGCGAAGGCAAGCCCTACGAGGGCACCCAGACCATG
AAGATCAAGGTGGTCGAGGGCGGCCCTCTCCCCTTCGCCTTCGACATCCTGGCTACCAGCTTCATGTACG
GCAGCAAAGCCTTCATCAACCACACCCAGGGCATCCCCGACTTCTTTAAGCAGTCCTTCCCTGAGGGCTT
CACATGGGAGAGAATCACCACATACGAAGACGGGGGCGTGCTGACCGCTACCCAGGACACCAGCTTCCAG
AACGGCTGCATCATCTACAACGTCAAGATCAACGGGGTGAACTTCCCATCCAACGGCCCTGTGATGCAGA
AGAAAACACGCGGCTGGGAGGCCAACACCGAGATGCTGTACCCCGCTGACGGCGGCCTGAGAGGCCACAG
CCAGATGGCCCTGAAGCTCGTGGGCGGGGGCTACCTGCACTGCTCCTTCAAGACCACATACAGATCCAAG
AAACCCGCTAAGAACCTCAAGATGCCCGGCTTCCACTTCGTGGACCACAGACTGGAAAGAATCAAGGAGG
CCGACAAAGAGACCTACGTCGAGCAGCACGAGATGGCTGTGGCCAAGTACTGCGACCTCCCTAGCAAACT
GGGGCACAGAGGAAGCGGAGAGGGCAGGGGAAGTCTTCTAACATGCGGGGACGTGGAGGAAAATCCCGGC
CCCATGCCAGAGCCAGCGAAGTCTGCTCCCGCCCCGAAAAAGGGCTCCAAGAAGGCGGTGACTAAGGCGC
AGAAGAAAGGCGGCAAGAAGCGCAAGCGCAGCCGCAAGGAGAGCTATTCCATCTATGTGTACAAGGTTCT
GAAGCAGGTCCACCCTGACACCGGCATTTCGTCCAAGGCCATGGGCATCATGAACTCGTTTGTGAACGAC
ATTTTCGAGCGCATCGCAGGTGAGGCTTCCCGCCTGGCGCATTACAACAAGCGCTCGACCATCACCTCCA
GGGAGATCCAGACGGCCGTGCGCCTGCTGCTGCCTGGGGAGTTGGCCAAGCACGCCGTGTCCGAGGGTAC
TAAGGCCATCACCAAGTACACCAGCGCTAAGGATCCACCGGTCGCCACCATGGCCTCCTCCGAGGACGTC
ATCAAGGAGTTCATGCGCTTCAAGGTGCGCATGGAGGGCTCCGTGAACGGCCACGAGTTCGAGATCGAGG
GCGAGGGCGAGGGCCGCCCCTACGAGGGCACCCAGACCGCCAAGCTGAAGGTGACCAAGGGCGGCCCCCT
GCCCTTCGCCTGGGACATCCTGTCCCCTCAGTTCCAGTACGGCTCCAAGGCCTACGTGAAGCACCCCGCC
GACATCCCCGACTACTTGAAGCTGTCCTTCCCCGAGGGCTTCAAGTGGGAGCGCGTGATGAACTTCGAGG
ACGGCGGCGTGGTGACCGTGACCCAGGACTCCTCCCTGCAGGACGGCGAGTTCATCTACAAGGTGAAGCT
GCGCGGCACCAACTTCCCCTCCGACGGCCCCGTAATGCAGAAGAAGACCATGGGCTGGGAGGCCTCCACC
GAGCGGATGTACCCCGAGGACGGCGCCCTGAAGGGCGAGATCAAGATGAGGCTGAAGCTGAAGGACGGCG
GCCACTACGACGCCGAGGTCAAGACCACCTACATGGCCAAGAAGCCCGTGCAGCTGCCCGGCGCCTACAA
GACCGACATCAAGCTGGACATCACCTCCCACAACGAGGACTACACCATCGTGGAACAGTACGAGCGCGCC
GAGGGCCGCCACTCCACCGGCGCCTAAACCCAGCTTTCTTGTACAAAGTGGTGATAATCGAATTCCGATA
ATCAACCTCTGGATTACAAAATTTGTGAAAGATTGACTGGTATTCTTAACTATGTTGCTCCTTTTACGCT
ATGTGGATACGCTGCTTTAATGCCTTTGTATCATGCTATTGCTTCCCGTATGGCTTTCATTTTCTCCTCC
TTGTATAAATCCTGGTTGCTGTCTCTTTATGAGGAGTTGTGGCCCGTTGTCAGGCAACGTGGCGTGGTGT
GCACTGTGTTTGCTGACGCAACCCCCACTGGTTGGGGCATTGCCACCACCTGTCAGCTCCTTTCCGGGAC
TTTCGCTTTCCCCCTCCCTATTGCCACGGCGGAACTCATCGCCGCCTGCCTTGCCCGCTGCTGGACAGGG
GCTCGGCTGTTGGGCACTGACAATTCCGTGGTGTTGTCGGGGAAGCTGACGTCCTTTCCATGGCTGCTCG
CCTGTGTTGCCACCTGGATTCTGCGCGGGACGTCCTTCTGCTACGTCCCTTCGGCCCTCAATCCAGCGGA
CCTTCCTTCCCGCGGCCTGCTGCCGGCTCTGCGGCCTCTTCCGCGTCTTCGCCTTCGCCCTCAGACGAGT
CGGATCTCCCTTTGGGCCGCCTCCCCGCATCGGGAATTCCCGCGGTTCGAATTCTACCGGGTAGGGGAGG
CGCTTTTCCCAAGGCAGTCTGGAGCATGCGCTTTAGCAGCCCCGCTGGGCACTTGGCGCTACACAAGTGG
CCTCTGGCCTCGCACACATTCCACATCCACCGGTAGGCGCCAACCGGCTCCGTTCTTTGGTGGCCCCTTC
GCGCCACCTTCTACTCCTCCCCTAGTCAGGAAGTTCCCCCCCGCCCCGCAGCTCGCGTCGTGCAGGACGT
GACAAATGGAAGTAGCACGTCTCACTAGTCTCGTGCAGATGGACAGCACCGCTGAGCAATGGAAGCGGGT
AGGCCTTTGGGGCAGCGGCCAATAGCAGCTTTGCTCCTTCGCTTTCTGGGCTCAGAGGCTGGGAAGGGGT
GGGTCCGGGGGCGGGCTCAGGGGCGGGCTCAGGGGCGGGGCGGGCGCCCGAAGGTCCTCCGGAGGCCCGG
CATTCTGCACGCTTCAAAAGCGCACGTCTGCCGCGCTGTTCTCCTCTTCCTCATCTCCGGGCCTTTCGAC
CTCACGTGGCCACCATGACCGAGTACAAGCCCACGGTGCGCCTCGCCACCCGCGACGACGTCCCCAGGGC
CGTACGCACCCTCGCCGCCGCGTTCGCCGACTACCCCGCCACGCGCCACACCGTCGATCCGGACCGCCAC
ATCGAGCGGGTCACCGAGCTGCAAGAACTCTTCCTCACGCGCGTCGGGCTCGACATCGGCAAGGTGTGGG
TCGCGGACGACGGCGCCGCGGTGGCGGTCTGGACCACGCCGGAGAGCGTCGAAGCGGGGGCGGTGTTCGC
CGAGATCGGCCCGCGCATGGCCGAGTTGAGCGGTTCCCGGCTGGCCGCGCAGCAACAGATGGAAGGCCTC
CTGGCGCCGCACCGGCCCAAGGAGCCCGCGTGGTTCCTGGCCACCGTCGGCGTCTCGCCCGACCACCAGG
GCAAGGGTCTGGGCAGCGCCGTCGTGCTCCCCGGAGTGGAGGCGGCCGAGCGCGCCGGGGTGCCCGCCTT
CCTGGAGACCTCCGCGCCCCGCAACCTCCCCTTCTACGAGCGGCTCGGCTTCACCGTCACCGCCGACGTC
GAGGTGCCCGAAGGACCGCGCACCTGGTGCATGACCCGCAAGCCCGGTGCCTGAGGTACCTTTAAGACCA
ATGACTTACAAGGCAGCTGTAGATCTTAGCCACTTTTTAAAAGAAAAGGGGGGACTGGAAGGGCTAATTC
ACTCCCAACGAAGACAAGATCTGCTTTTTGCTTGTACTGGGTCTCTCTGGTTAGACCAGATCTGAGCCTG
GGAGCTCTCTGGCTAACTAGGGAACCCACTGCTTAAGCCTCAATAAAGCTTGCCTTGAGTGCTTCAAGTA
GTGTGTGCCCGTCTGTTGTGTGACTCTGGTAACTAGAGATCCCTCAGACCCTTTTAGTCAGTGTGGAAAA
TCTCTAGCAGTAGTAGTTCATGTCATCTTATTATTCAGTATTTATAACTTGCAAAGAAATGAATATCAGA
GAGTGAGAGGAACTTGTTTATTGCAGCTTATAATGGTTACAAATAAAGCAATAGCATCACAAATTTCACA
AATAAAGCATTTTTTTCACTGCATTCTAGTTGTGGTTTGTCCAAACTCATCAATGTATCTTATCATGTCT
GGCTCTAGCTATCCCGCCCCTAACTCCGCCCATCCCGCCCCTAACTCCGCCCAGTTCCGCCCATTCTCCG
CCCCATGGCTGACTAATTTTTTTTATTTATGCAGAGGCCGAGGCCGCCTCGGCCTCTGAGCTATTCCAGA
AGTAGTGAGGAGGCTTTTTTGGAGGCCTAGGGACGTACCCAATTCGCCCTATAGTGAGTCGTATTACGCG
CGCTCACTGGCCGTCGTTTTACAACGTCGTGACTGGGAAAACCCTGGCGTTACCCAACTTAATCGCCTTG
CAGCACATCCCCCTTTCGCCAGCTGGCGTAATAGCGAAGAGGCCCGCACCGATCGCCCTTCCCAACAGTT
GCGCAGCCTGAATGGCGAATGGG
[124 nt withheld, positions 7654-7777]
C
[91 nt withheld, positions 7779-7869]
A
[49 nt withheld, positions 7871-7919]
CCTTTGACGTTGGAGTCCACGTTCTTT
[37 nt withheld, positions 7947-7983]
ACCCTATCTCGGTCTATTCTTTTGATTTATAAGGGATTTTGCCGATTTCGGCCTATTGGTTAAAAAATGA
GCTGATTTAACAAAAATTTAACGCGAATTTTAACAAAATATTAACGCTTACAATTTAGGTGGCACTTTTC
GGGGAAATGTGCGCGGAACCCCTATTTGTTTATTTTTCTAAATACATTCAAATATGTATCCGCTCATGAG
ACAATAACCCTGATAAATGCTTCAATAATATTGAAAAAGGAAGAGTATGAGTATTCAACATTTCCGTGTC
GCCCTTATTCCCTTTTTTGCGGCATTTTGCCTTCCTGTTTTTGCTCACCCAGAAACGCTGGTGAAAGTAA
AAGATGCTGAAGATCAGTTGGGTGCACGAGTGGGTTACATCGAACTGGATCTCAACAGCGGTAAGATCCT
TGAGAGTTTTCGCCCCGAAGAACGTTTTCCAATGATGAGCACTTTTAAAGTTCTGCTATGTGGCGCGGTA
TTATCCCGTATTGACGCCGGGCAAGAGCAACTCGGTCGCCGCATACACTATTCTCAGAATGACTTGGTTG
AGTACTCACCAGTCACAGAAAAGCATCTTACGGATGGCATGACAGTAAGAGAATTATGCAGTGCTGCCAT
AACCATGAGTGATAACACTGCGGCCAACTTACTTCTGACAACGATCGGAGGACCGAAGGAGCTAACCGCT
TTTTTGCACAACATGGGGGATCATGTAACTCGCCTTGATCGTTGGGAACCGGAGCTGAATGAAGCCATAC
CAAACGACGAGCGTGACACCACGATGCCTGTAGCAATGGCAACAACGTTGCGCAAACTATTAACTGGCGA
ACTACTTACTCTAGCTTCCCGGCAACAATTAATAGACTGGATGGAGGCGGATAAAGTTGCAGGACCACTT
CTGCGCTCGGCCCTTCCGGCTGGCTGGTTTATTGCTGATAAATCTGGAGCCGGTGAGCGTGGGTCTCGCG
GTATCATTGCAGCACTGGGGCCAGATGGTAAGCCCTCCCGTATCGTAGTTATCTACACGACGGGGAGTCA
GGCAACTATGGATGAACGAAATAGACAGATCGCTGAGATAGGTGCCTCACTGATTAAGCATTGGTAACTG
TCAGACCAAGTTTACTCATATATACTTTAGATTGATTTAAAACTTCATTTTTAATTTAAAAGGATCTAGG
TGAAGATCCTTTTTGATAATCTCATGACCAAAATCCCTTAACGTGAGTTTTCGTTCCACTGAGCGTCAGA
CCCCGTAGAAAAGATCAAAGGATCTTCTTGAGATCCTTTTTTTCTGCGCGTAATCTGCTGCTTGCAAACA
AAAAAACCACCGCTACCAGCGGTGGTTTGTTTGCCGGATCAAGAGCTACCAACTCTTTTTCCGAAGGTAA
CTGGCTTCAGCAGAGCGCAGATACCAAATACTGTTCTTCTAGTGTAGCCGTAGTTAGGCCACCACTTCAA
GAACTCTGTAGCACCGCCTACATACCTCGCTCTGCTAATCCTGTTACCAGTGGCTGCTGCCAGTGGCGAT
AAGTCGTGTCTTACCGGGTTGGACTCAAGACGATAGTTACCGGATAAGGCGCAGCGGTCGGGCTGAACGG
GGGGTTCGTGCACACAGCCCAGCTTGGAGCGAACGACCTACACCGAACTGAGATACCTACAGCGTGAGCT
ATGAGAAAGCGCCACGCTTCCCGAAGAGAGAAAGGCGGACAGGTATCCGGTAAGCGGCAGGGTCGGAACA
GGAGAGCGCACGAGGGAGCTTCCAGGGGGAAACGCCTGGTATCTTTATAGTCCTGTCGGGTTTCGCCACC
TCTGACTTGAGCGTCGATTTTTGTGATGCTCGTCAGGGGGGCGGAGCCTATGGAAAAACGCCAGCAACGC
GGCCTTTTTACGGTTCCTGGCCTTTTGCTGGCCTTTTGCTCACATGTTCTTTCCTGCGTTATCCCCTGAT
TCTGTGGATAACCGTATTACCGCCTTTGAGTGAGCTGATACCGCTCGCCGCAGCCGAACGACCGAGCGCA
GCGAGTCAGTGAGCGAGGAAGCGGAAGAGCGCCCAATACGCAAACCGCCTCTCCCCGCGCGTTGGCCGAT
TCATTAATGCAGCTGGCACGACAGGTTTCCCGACTGGAAAGCGGGCAGTGAGCGCAACGCAATTAATGTG
AGTTAGCTCACTCATTAGGCACCCCAGGCTTTACACTTTATGCTTCCGGCTCGTATGTTGTGTGGAATTG
TGAGCGGATAACAATTTCACACAGGAAACAGCTATGACCATGATTACGCCAAGCGCGCAATTAACCCTCA
CTAAAGGGAACAAAAGCTGGAGCTGCAAGCTT
